LOCUS       Exported 6000 bp ds-DNA circular SYN 13-MAY-2021
DEFINITION  Gateway Donor vector containing PIK3CA, part of the Target
            Accelerator Plasmid Collection..
ACCESSION   .
VERSION     .
KEYWORDS    pDONR223_PIK3CA_p.E600K
SOURCE      synthetic DNA construct
  ORGANISM  synthetic DNA construct
REFERENCE   1 (bases 1 to 6000)
  AUTHORS   Berger AH, Brooks AN, Wu X, Shrestha Y, Chouinard C, Piccioni F,
            Bagul M, Kamburov A, Imielinski M, Hogstrom L, Zhu C, Yang X, Pantel
            S, Sakai R, Watson J, Kaplan N, Campbell JD, Singh S, Root DE,
            Narayan R, Natoli T, Lahr DL, Tirosh I, Tamayo P, Getz G, Wong B,
            Doench J, Subramanian A, Golub TR, Meyerson M, Boehm JS
  TITLE     High-throughput Phenotyping of Lung Cancer Somatic Mutations.
  JOURNAL   Cancer Cell. 2016 Aug 8;30(2):214-28. doi:
            10.1016/j.ccell.2016.06.022. Epub 2016 Jul 28.
  PUBMED    27478040
REFERENCE   2 (bases 1 to 6000)
  AUTHORS   .
  TITLE     Direct Submission
  JOURNAL   Exported May 13, 2021 from SnapGene Server 1.1.58
            http://www.snapgene.com
FEATURES             Location/Qualifiers
     source          1..6000
                     /organism="synthetic DNA construct"
                     /mol_type="other DNA"
     primer_bind     43..65
                     /label=M13/pUC Forward
                     /note="In lacZ gene"
     primer_bind     57..74
                     /label=M13 Forward
                     /note="In lacZ gene. Also called M13-F20 or M13 (-21)
                     Forward"
     primer_bind     58..74
                     /label=M13 fwd
                     /note="common sequencing primer, one of multiple similar
                     variants"
     protein_bind    90..189
                     /gene="mutant version of attL"
                     /label=attL1
                     /bound_moiety="LR Clonase(TM)"
                     /note="recombination site for the Gateway(R) LR reaction"
     protein_bind    complement(3400..3499)
                     /gene="mutant version of attL"
                     /label=attL2
                     /bound_moiety="LR Clonase(TM)"
                     /note="recombination site for the Gateway(R) LR reaction"
     primer_bind     complement(3516..3535)
                     /label=T7
                     /note="T7 promoter, forward primer"
     promoter        complement(3517..3535)
                     /label=T7 promoter
                     /note="promoter for bacteriophage T7 RNA polymerase"
     primer_bind     complement(3540..3556)
                     /label=M13 rev
                     /note="common sequencing primer, one of multiple similar
                     variants"
     primer_bind     complement(3540..3556)
                     /label=M13 Reverse
                     /note="In lacZ gene. Also called M13-rev"
     CDS             3987..4778
                     /codon_start=1
                     /gene="aadA"
                     /product="aminoglycoside adenylyltransferase (Murphy,
                     1985)"
                     /label=SmR
                     /note="confers resistance to spectinomycin and
                     streptomycin"
                     /translation="MREAVIAEVSTQLSEVVGVIERHLEPTLLAVHLYGSAVDGGLKPH
                     SDIDLLVTVTVRLDETTRRALINDLLETSASPGESEILRAVEVTIVVHDDIIPWRYPAK
                     RELQFGEWQRNDILAGIFEPATIDIDLAILLTKAREHSVALVGPAAEELFDPVPEQDLF
                     EALNETLTLWNSPPDWAGDERNVVLTLSRIWYSAVTGKIAPKDVAADWAMERLPAQYQP
                     VILEARQAYLGQEEDRLASRADQLEEFVHYVKGEITKVVGK"
     rep_origin      4871..5459
                     /direction=RIGHT
                     /label=ori
                     /note="high-copy-number ColE1/pMB1/pBR322/pUC origin of
                     replication"
     primer_bind     5360..5379
                     /label=pBR322ori-F
                     /note="pBR322 origin, forward primer"
     primer_bind     5613..5630
                     /label=L4440
                     /note="L4440 vector, forward primer"
     terminator      5789..5816
                     /label=rrnB T2 terminator
                     /note="transcription terminator T2 from the E. coli rrnB
                     gene"
     terminator      5908..5994
                     /gene="Escherichia coli rrnB"
                     /label=rrnB T1 terminator
                     /note="transcription terminator T1 from the E. coli rrnB
                     gene"
ORIGIN
        1 ggcagttccc tactctcgcg ttaacgctag catggatgtt ttcccagtca cgacgttgta
       61 aaacgacggc cagtcttaag ctcgggcccc aaataatgat tttattttga ctgatagtga
      121 cctgttcgtt gcaacaaatt gatgagcaat gcttttttat aatgccaact ttgtacaaaa
      181 aagttggcac catgcctcca cgaccatcat caggtgaact gtggggcatc cacttgatgc
      241 ccccaagaat cctagtagaa tgtttactac caaatggaat gatagtgact ttagaatgcc
      301 tccgtgaggc tacattaata accataaagc atgaactatt taaagaagca agaaaatacc
      361 ccctccatca acttcttcaa gatgaatctt cttacatttt cgtaagtgtt actcaagaag
      421 cagaaaggga agaatttttt gatgaaacaa gacgactttg tgaccttcgg ctttttcaac
      481 cctttttaaa agtaattgaa ccagtaggca accgtgaaga aaagatcctc aatcgagaaa
      541 ttggttttgc tatcggcatg ccagtgtgtg aatttgatat ggttaaagat ccagaagtac
      601 aggacttccg aagaaatatt ctgaacgttt gtaaagaagc tgtggatctt agggacctca
      661 attcacctca tagtagagca atgtatgtct atcctccaaa tgtagaatct tcaccagaat
      721 tgccaaagca catatataat aaattagata aagggcaaat aatagtggtg atctgggtaa
      781 tagtttctcc aaataatgac aagcagaagt atactctgaa aatcaaccat gactgtgtac
      841 cagaacaagt aattgctgaa gcaatcagga aaaaaactcg aagtatgttg ctatcctctg
      901 aacaactaaa actctgtgtt ttagaatatc agggcaagta tattttaaaa gtgtgtggat
      961 gtgatgaata cttcctagaa aaatatcctc tgagtcagta taagtatata agaagctgta
     1021 taatgcttgg gaggatgccc aatttgatgt tgatggctaa agaaagcctt tattctcaac
     1081 tgccaatgga ctgttttaca atgccatctt attccagacg catttccaca gctacaccat
     1141 atatgaatgg agaaacatct acaaaatccc tttgggttat aaatagtgca ctcagaataa
     1201 aaattctttg tgcaacctac gtgaatgtaa atattcgaga cattgataag atctatgttc
     1261 gaacaggtat ctaccatgga ggagaaccct tatgtgacaa tgtgaacact caaagagtac
     1321 cttgttccaa tcccaggtgg aatgaatggc tgaattatga tatatacatt cctgatcttc
     1381 ctcgtgctgc tcgactttgc ctttccattt gctctgttaa aggccgaaag ggtgctaaag
     1441 aggaacactg tccattggca tggggaaata taaacttgtt tgattacaca gacactctag
     1501 tatctggaaa aatggctttg aatctttggc cagtacctca tggattagaa gatttgctga
     1561 accctattgg tgttactgga tcaaatccaa ataaagaaac tccatgctta gagttggagt
     1621 ttgactggtt cagcagtgtg gtaaagttcc cagatatgtc agtgattgaa gagcatgcca
     1681 attggtctgt atcccgagaa gcaggattta gctattccca cgcaggactg agtaacagac
     1741 tagctagaga caatgaatta agggaaaatg acaaagaaca gctcaaagca atttctacac
     1801 gagatcctct ctctgaaatc actgagcagg agaaagattt tctatggagt cacagacact
     1861 attgtgtaac tatccccgaa attctaccca aattgcttct gtctgttaaa tggaattcta
     1921 gagatgaagt agcccagatg tattgcttgg taaaagattg gcctccaatc aaacctgaac
     1981 aggctatgaa acttctggac tgtaattacc cagatcctat ggttcgaggt tttgctgttc
     2041 ggtgcttgga aaaatattta acagatgaca aactttctca gtatttaatt cagctagtac
     2101 aggtcctaaa atatgaacaa tatttggata acttgcttgt gagattttta ctgaagaaag
     2161 cattgactaa tcaaaggatt gggcactttt tcttttggca tttaaaatct gagatgcaca
     2221 ataaaacagt tagccagagg tttggcctgc ttttggagtc ctattgtcgt gcatgtggga
     2281 tgtatttgaa gcacctgaat aggcaagtcg aggcaatgga aaagctcatt aacttaactg
     2341 acattctcaa acaggagaag aaggatgaaa cacaaaaggt acagatgaag tttttagttg
     2401 agcaaatgag gcgaccagat ttcatggatg ctctacaggg ctttctgtct cctctaaacc
     2461 ctgctcatca actaggaaac ctcaggcttg aagagtgtcg aattatgtcc tctgcaaaaa
     2521 ggccactgtg gttgaattgg gagaacccag acatcatgtc agagttactg tttcagaaca
     2581 atgagatcat ctttaaaaat ggggatgatt tacggcaaga tatgctaaca cttcaaatta
     2641 ttcgtattat ggaaaatatc tggcaaaatc aaggtcttga tcttcgaatg ttaccttatg
     2701 gttgtctgtc aatcggtgac tgtgtgggac ttattgaggt ggtgcgaaat tctcacacta
     2761 ttatgcaaat tcagtgcaaa ggcggcttga aaggtgcact gcagttcaac agccacacac
     2821 tacatcagtg gctcaaagac aagaacaaag gagaaatata tgatgcagcc attgacctgt
     2881 ttacacgttc atgtgctgga tactgtgtag ctaccttcat tttgggaatt ggagatcgtc
     2941 acaatagtaa catcatggtg aaagacgatg gacaactgtt tcatatagat tttggacact
     3001 ttttggatca caagaagaaa aaatttggtt ataaacgaga acgtgtgcca tttgttttga
     3061 cacaggattt cttaatagtg attagtaaag gagcccaaga atgcacaaag acaagagaat
     3121 ttgagaggtt tcaggagatg tgttacaagg cttatctagc tattcgacag catgccaatc
     3181 tcttcataaa tcttttctca atgatgcttg gctctggaat gccagaacta caatcttttg
     3241 atgacattgc atacattcga aagaccctag ccttagataa aactgagcaa gaggctttgg
     3301 agtatttcat gaaacaaatg aatgatgcac atcatggtgg ctggacaaca aaaatggatt
     3361 ggatcttcca cacaattaaa cagcatgcat tgaactgatt gccaactttc ttgtacaaag
     3421 ttggcattat aagaaagcat tgcttatcaa tttgttgcaa cgaacaggtc actatcagtc
     3481 aaaataaaat cattatttgc catccagctg atatccccta tagtgagtcg tattacatgg
     3541 tcatagctgt ttcctggcag ctctggcccg tgtctcaaaa tctctgatgt tacattgcac
     3601 aagataaaaa tatatcatca tgcctcctct agaccagcca ggacagaaat gcctcgactt
     3661 cgctgctacc caaggttgcc gggtgacgca caccgtggaa acggatgaag gcacgaaccc
     3721 agtggacata agcctgttcg gttcgtaagc tgtaatgcaa gtagcgtatg cgctcacgca
     3781 actggtccag aaccttgacc gaacgcagcg gtggtaacgg cgcagtggcg gttttcatgg
     3841 cttgttatga ctgttttttt ggggtacagt ctatgcctcg ggcatccaag cagcaagcgc
     3901 gttacgccgt gggtcgatgt ttgatgttat ggagcagcaa cgatgttacg cagcagggca
     3961 gtcgccctaa aacaaagtta aacattatga gggaagcggt gatcgccgaa gtatcgactc
     4021 aactatcaga ggtagttggc gtcatcgagc gccatctcga accgacgttg ctggccgtac
     4081 atttgtacgg ctccgcagtg gatggcggcc tgaagccaca cagtgatatt gatttgctgg
     4141 ttacggtgac cgtaaggctt gatgaaacaa cgcggcgagc tttgatcaac gaccttttgg
     4201 aaacttcggc ttcccctgga gagagcgaga ttctccgcgc tgtagaagtc accattgttg
     4261 tgcacgacga catcattccg tggcgttatc cagctaagcg cgaactgcaa tttggagaat
     4321 ggcagcgcaa tgacattctt gcaggtatct tcgagccagc cacgatcgac attgatctgg
     4381 ctatcttgct gacaaaagca agagaacata gcgttgcctt ggtaggtcca gcggcggagg
     4441 aactctttga tccggttcct gaacaggatc tatttgaggc gctaaatgaa accttaacgc
     4501 tatggaactc gccgcccgac tgggctggcg atgagcgaaa tgtagtgctt acgttgtccc
     4561 gcatttggta cagcgcagta accggcaaaa tcgcgccgaa ggatgtcgct gccgactggg
     4621 caatggagcg cctgccggcc cagtatcagc ccgtcatact tgaagctaga caggcttatc
     4681 ttggacaaga agaagatcgc ttggcctcgc gcgcagatca gttggaagaa tttgtccact
     4741 acgtgaaagg cgagatcacc aaggtagtcg gcaaataacc ctcgagccac ccatgaccaa
     4801 aatcccttaa cgtgagttac gcgtcgttcc actgagcgtc agaccccgta gaaaagatca
     4861 aaggatcttc ttgagatcct ttttttctgc gcgtaatctg ctgcttgcaa acaaaaaaac
     4921 caccgctacc agcggtggtt tgtttgccgg atcaagagct accaactctt tttccgaagg
     4981 taactggctt cagcagagcg cagataccaa atactgttct tctagtgtag ccgtagttag
     5041 gccaccactt caagaactct gtagcaccgc ctacatacct cgctctgcta atcctgttac
     5101 cagtggctgc tgccagtggc gataagtcgt gtcttaccgg gttggactca agacgatagt
     5161 taccggataa ggcgcagcgg tcgggctgaa cggggggttc gtgcacacag cccagcttgg
     5221 agcgaacgac ctacaccgaa ctgagatacc tacagcgtga gctatgagaa agcgccacgc
     5281 ttcccgaagg gagaaaggcg gacaggtatc cggtaagcgg cagggtcgga acaggagagc
     5341 gcacgaggga gcttccaggg ggaaacgcct ggtatcttta tagtcctgtc gggtttcgcc
     5401 acctctgact tgagcgtcga tttttgtgat gctcgtcagg ggggcggagc ctatggaaaa
     5461 acgccagcaa cgcggccttt ttacggttcc tggccttttg ctggcctttt gctcacatgt
     5521 tctttcctgc gttatcccct gattctgtgg ataaccgtat taccgccttt gagtgagctg
     5581 ataccgctcg ccgcagccga acgaccgagc gcagcgagtc agtgagcgag gaagcggaag
     5641 agcgcccaat acgcaaaccg cctctccccg cgcgttggcc gattcattaa tgcagctggc
     5701 acgacaggtt tcccgactgg aaagcgggca gtgagcgcaa cgcaattaat acgcgtaccg
     5761 ctagccagga agagtttgta gaaacgcaaa aaggccatcc gtcaggatgg ccttctgctt
     5821 agtttgatgc ctggcagttt atggcgggcg tcctgcccgc caccctccgg gccgttgctt
     5881 cacaacgttc aaatccgctc ccggcggatt tgtcctactc aggagagcgt tcaccgacaa
     5941 acaacagata aaacgaaagg cccagtcttc cgactgagcc tttcgtttta tttgatgcct
//
