[The description below was written by a language model from this plasmid's Addgene catalogue record and the feature table of its GenBank file.]
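Description:
pDONR223_PIK3CA_p.E600K is a Gateway entry clone built on the Invitrogen pDONR223 backbone, a 6.0 kb circular plasmid maintained in E. coli. It replicates from a high-copy ColE1/pUC-type origin and is selected through the aadA gene (SmR), an aminoglycoside adenylyltransferase conferring resistance to spectinomycin and streptomycin. Tandem rrnB T1 and T2 terminators sit upstream of the cloning region, where they help insulate the insert from read-through transcription originating in the backbone.

The payload is the human PIK3CA open reading frame, encoding the p110-alpha catalytic subunit of PI3-kinase, carrying the E600K missense substitution. The feature table does not annotate the ORF itself, but it lies in the roughly 3.2 kb interval between the attL1 and attL2 sites. These sites allow the insert to be moved directionally by LR Clonase recombination into any compatible attR-containing destination vector. The clone is in "closed" format, meaning a stop codon immediately follows the coding sequence, so it suits native or N-terminally tagged expression but not C-terminal fusions. No promoter drives the insert in this plasmid; a T7 promoter lies just outside attL2 and points back towards the insert on the opposite strand, and M13 forward and reverse primer sites flank the cassette for sequence verification.

As part of the Target Accelerator Plasmid Collection, associated with work on high-throughput phenotyping of lung cancer somatic mutations, this construct serves as a source clone for shuttling the mutant allele into expression vectors for functional comparison with wild-type PIK3CA and other variants.
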