Addgene plasmid #82850: pDONR223_PIK3CA_p.E600K
Purpose: Gateway Donor vector containing PIK3CA, part of the Target Accelerator Plasmid Collection.
Depositing lab: Jesse Boehm & Matthew Meyerson & David Root. Depositing organization: Broad Institute. Publication: High-throughput Phenotyping of Lung Cancer Somatic Mutations. Berger AH, Brooks AN, Wu X, Shrestha Y, Chouinard C, Piccioni F, Bagul M, Kamburov A, Imielinski M, Hogstrom L, Zhu C, Yang X, Pantel S, Sakai R, Watson J, Kaplan N, Campbell JD, Singh S, Root DE, Narayan R, Natoli T, Lahr DL, Tirosh I, Tamayo P, Getz G, Wong B, Doench J, Subramanian A, Golub TR, Meyerson M, Boehm JS. Cancer Cell. 2016 Aug 8;30(2):214-28. doi: 10.1016/j.ccell.2016.06.022. Epub 2016 Jul 28. PubMed 27478040.
Backbone
  Vector backbone: pDONR223
  Backbone manufacturer: Invitrogen
  Vector type: Gateway Entry vector
Growth in bacteria
  Bacterial resistance: Spectinomycin, 50 μg/mL
  Growth temperature: 37°C
  Growth strain: DH5alpha
  Copy number: High Copy
Gene/Insert
  Gene/Insert name: PIK3CA
  Species: H. sapiens (human)
  Mutation: E600K
  GenBank ID: NM_006218
  Entrez Gene: PIK3CA (a.k.a. CCM4, CLAPO, CLOVE, CWS5, HMH, MCAP, MCM, MCMTC, PI3K, PI3K-alpha, p110-alpha)
  Promoter: None
  Cloning method: Gateway Cloning
  Sequencing primers: 5′ M13pUC-fwd; 3′ M13-Rev
Terms and licenses: Academic/Nonprofit Terms; Industry Terms: Not Available to Industry
Depositor comments: CLOSED (stop codon immediately follows insert)
How to cite: pDONR223_PIK3CA_p.E600K was a gift from Jesse Boehm & Matthew Meyerson & David Root (Addgene plasmid # 82850 ; http://n2t.net/addgene:82850 ; RRID:Addgene_82850)
