>Addgene plasmid #82850 | pDONR223_PIK3CA_p.E600K | depositor partial sequence | sequence record 157576 | Insert sequence
ATGCCTCCACGACCATCATCAGGTGAACTGTGGGGCATCCACTTGATGCCCCCAAGAATCCTAGTAGAAT
GTTTACTACCAAATGGAATGATAGTGACTTTAGAATGCCTCCGTGAGGCTACATTAATAACCATAAAGCA
TGAACTATTTAAAGAAGCAAGAAAATACCCCCTCCATCAACTTCTTCAAGATGAATCTTCTTACATTTTC
GTAAGTGTTACTCAAGAAGCAGAAAGGGAAGAATTTTTTGATGAAACAAGACGACTTTGTGACCTTCGGC
TTTTTCAACCCTTTTTAAAAGTAATTGAACCAGTAGGCAACCGTGAAGAAAAGATCCTCAATCGAGAAAT
TGGTTTTGCTATCGGCATGCCAGTGTGTGAATTTGATATGGTTAAAGATCCAGAAGTACAGGACTTCCGA
AGAAATATTCTGAACGTTTGTAAAGAAGCTGTGGATCTTAGGGACCTCAATTCACCTCATAGTAGAGCAA
TGTATGTCTATCCTCCAAATGTAGAATCTTCACCAGAATTGCCAAAGCACATATATAATAAATTAGATAA
AGGGCAAATAATAGTGGTGATCTGGGTAATAGTTTCTCCAAATAATGACAAGCAGAAGTATACTCTGAAA
ATCAACCATGACTGTGTACCAGAACAAGTAATTGCTGAAGCAATCAGGAAAAAAACTCGAAGTATGTTGC
TATCCTCTGAACAACTAAAACTCTGTGTTTTAGAATATCAGGGCAAGTATATTTTAAAAGTGTGTGGATG
TGATGAATACTTCCTAGAAAAATATCCTCTGAGTCAGTATAAGTATATAAGAAGCTGTATAATGCTTGGG
AGGATGCCCAATTTGATGTTGATGGCTAAAGAAAGCCTTTATTCTCAACTGCCAATGGACTGTTTTACAA
TGCCATCTTATTCCAGACGCATTTCCACAGCTACACCATATATGAATGGAGAAACATCTACAAAATCCCT
TTGGGTTATAAATAGTGCACTCAGAATAAAAATTCTTTGTGCAACCTACGTGAATGTAAATATTCGAGAC
ATTGATAAGATCTATGTTCGAACAGGTATCTACCATGGAGGAGAACCCTTATGTGACAATGTGAACACTC
AAAGAGTACCTTGTTCCAATCCCAGGTGGAATGAATGGCTGAATTATGATATATACATTCCTGATCTTCC
TCGTGCTGCTCGACTTTGCCTTTCCATTTGCTCTGTTAAAGGCCGAAAGGGTGCTAAAGAGGAACACTGT
CCATTGGCATGGGGAAATATAAACTTGTTTGATTACACAGACACTCTAGTATCTGGAAAAATGGCTTTGA
ATCTTTGGCCAGTACCTCATGGATTAGAAGATTTGCTGAACCCTATTGGTGTTACTGGATCAAATCCAAA
TAAAGAAACTCCATGCTTAGAGTTGGAGTTTGACTGGTTCAGCAGTGTGGTAAAGTTCCCAGATATGTCA
GTGATTGAAGAGCATGCCAATTGGTCTGTATCCCGAGAAGCAGGATTTAGCTATTCCCACGCAGGACTGA
GTAACAGACTAGCTAGAGACAATGAATTAAGGGAAAATGACAAAGAACAGCTCAAAGCAATTTCTACACG
AGATCCTCTCTCTGAAATCACTGAGCAGGAGAAAGATTTTCTATGGAGTCACAGACACTATTGTGTAACT
ATCCCCGAAATTCTACCCAAATTGCTTCTGTCTGTTAAATGGAATTCTAGAGATGAAGTAGCCCAGATGT
ATTGCTTGGTAAAAGATTGGCCTCCAATCAAACCTGAACAGGCTATGAAACTTCTGGACTGTAATTACCC
AGATCCTATGGTTCGAGGTTTTGCTGTTCGGTGCTTGGAAAAATATTTAACAGATGACAAACTTTCTCAG
TATTTAATTCAGCTAGTACAGGTCCTAAAATATGAACAATATTTGGATAACTTGCTTGTGAGATTTTTAC
TGAAGAAAGCATTGACTAATCAAAGGATTGGGCACTTTTTCTTTTGGCATTTAAAATCTGAGATGCACAA
TAAAACAGTTAGCCAGAGGTTTGGCCTGCTTTTGGAGTCCTATTGTCGTGCATGTGGGATGTATTTGAAG
CACCTGAATAGGCAAGTCGAGGCAATGGAAAAGCTCATTAACTTAACTGACATTCTCAAACAGGAGAAGA
AGGATGAAACACAAAAGGTACAGATGAAGTTTTTAGTTGAGCAAATGAGGCGACCAGATTTCATGGATGC
TCTACAGGGCTTTCTGTCTCCTCTAAACCCTGCTCATCAACTAGGAAACCTCAGGCTTGAAGAGTGTCGA
ATTATGTCCTCTGCAAAAAGGCCACTGTGGTTGAATTGGGAGAACCCAGACATCATGTCAGAGTTACTGT
TTCAGAACAATGAGATCATCTTTAAAAATGGGGATGATTTACGGCAAGATATGCTAACACTTCAAATTAT
TCGTATTATGGAAAATATCTGGCAAAATCAAGGTCTTGATCTTCGAATGTTACCTTATGGTTGTCTGTCA
ATCGGTGACTGTGTGGGACTTATTGAGGTGGTGCGAAATTCTCACACTATTATGCAAATTCAGTGCAAAG
GCGGCTTGAAAGGTGCACTGCAGTTCAACAGCCACACACTACATCAGTGGCTCAAAGACAAGAACAAAGG
AGAAATATATGATGCAGCCATTGACCTGTTTACACGTTCATGTGCTGGATACTGTGTAGCTACCTTCATT
TTGGGAATTGGAGATCGTCACAATAGTAACATCATGGTGAAAGACGATGGACAACTGTTTCATATAGATT
TTGGACACTTTTTGGATCACAAGAAGAAAAAATTTGGTTATAAACGAGAACGTGTGCCATTTGTTTTGAC
ACAGGATTTCTTAATAGTGATTAGTAAAGGAGCCCAAGAATGCACAAAGACAAGAGAATTTGAGAGGTTT
CAGGAGATGTGTTACAAGGCTTATCTAGCTATTCGACAGCATGCCAATCTCTTCATAAATCTTTTCTCAA
TGATGCTTGGCTCTGGAATGCCAGAACTACAATCTTTTGATGACATTGCATACATTCGAAAGACCCTAGC
CTTAGATAAAACTGAGCAAGAGGCTTTGGAGTATTTCATGAAACAAATGAATGATGCACATCATGGTGGC
TGGACAACAAAAATGGATTGGATCTTCCACACAATTAAACAGCATGCATTGAACTGA
